>Addgene plasmid #217419 | LEGO-pDHS-ITDE-AP1x6-DUSP5 | addgene full sequence | sequence record 434920 | Addgene NGS Result
GTCGACGGATCGGGAGATCTCCCGATCCCCTATGGTGCACTCTCAGTACAATCTGCTCTGATGCCGCATA
GTTAAGCCAGTATCTGCTCCCTGCTTGTGTGTTGGAGGTCGCTGAGTAGTGCGCGAGCAAAATTTAAGCT
ACAACAAGGCAAGGCTTGACCGACAATTGCATGAAGAATCTGCTTAGGGTTAGGCGTTTTGCGCTGCTTC
GCGATGTACGGGCCAGATATACGCGTTGACATTGATTATTGACTAGTTATTAATAGTAATCAATTACGGG
GTCATTAGTTCATAGCCCATATATGGAGTTCCGCGTTACATAACTTACGGTAAATGGCCCGCCTGGCTGA
CCGCCCAACGACCCCCGCCCATTGACGTCAATAATGACGTATGTTCCCATAGTAACGCCAATAGGGACTT
TCCATTGACGTCAATGGGTGGAGTATTTACGGTAAACTGCCCACTTGGCAGTACATCAAGTGTATCATAT
GCCAAGTACGCCCCCTATTGACGTCAATGACGGTAAATGGCCCGCCTGGCATTATGCCCAGTACATGACC
TTATGGGACTTTCCTACTTGGCAGTACATCTACGTATTAGTCATCGCTATTACCATGGTGATGCGGTTTT
GGCAGTACATCAATGGGCGTGGATAGCGGTTTGACTCACGGGGATTTCCAAGTCTCCACCCCATTGACGT
CAATGGGAGTTTGTTTTGGCACCAAAATCAACGGGACTTTCCAAAATGTCGTAACAACTCCGCCCCATTG
ACGCAAATGGGCGGTAGGCGTGTACGGTGGGAGGTCTATATAAGCAGCGCGTTTTGCCTGTACTGGGTCT
CTCTGGTTAGACCAGATCTGAGCCTGGGAGCTCTCTGGCTAACTAGGGAACCCACTGCTTAAGCCTCAAT
AAAGCTTGCCTTGAGTGCTTCAAGTAGTGTGTGCCCGTCTGTTGTGTGACTCTGGTAACTAGAGATCCCT
CAGACCCTTTTAGTCAGTGTGGAAAATCTCTAGCAGTGGCGCCCGAACAGGGACTTGAAAGCGAAAGGGA
AACCAGAGGAGCTCTCTCGACGCAGGACTCGGCTTGCTGAAGCGCGCACGGCAAGAGGCGAGGGGCGGCG
ACTGGTGAGTACGCCAAAAATTTTGACTAGCGGAGGCTAGAAGGAGAGAGATGGGTGCGAGAGCGTCAGT
ATTAAGCGGGGGAGAATTAGATCGCGATGGGAAAAAATTCGGTTAAGGCCAGGGGGAAAGAAAAAATATA
AATTAAAACATATAGTATGGGCAAGCAGGGAGCTAGAACGATTCGCAGTTAATCCTGGCCTGTTAGAAAC
ATCAGAAGGCTGTAGACAAATACTGGGACAGCTACAACCATCCCTTCAGACAGGATCAGAAGAACTTAGA
TCATTATATAATACAGTAGCAACCCTCTATTGTGTGCATCAAAGGATAGAGATAAAAGACACCAAGGAAG
CTTTAGACAAGATAGAGGAAGAGCAAAACAAAAGTAAGACCACCGCACAGCAAGCGGCCGGCCGCTGATC
TTCAGACCTGGAGGAGGAGATATGAGGGACAATTGGAGAAGTGAATTATATAAATATAAAGTAGTAAAAA
TTGAACCATTAGGAGTAGCACCCACCAAGGCAAAGAGAAGAGTGGTGCAGAGAGAAAAAAGAGCAGTGGG
AATAGGAGCTTTGTTCCTTGGGTTCTTGGGAGCAGCAGGAAGCACTATGGGCGCAGCGTCAATGACGCTG
ACGGTACAGGCCAGACAATTATTGTCTGGTATAGTGCAGCAGCAGAACAATTTGCTGAGGGCTATTGAGG
CGCAACAGCATCTGTTGCAACTCACAGTCTGGGGCATCAAGCAGCTCCAGGCAAGAATCCTGGCTGTGGA
AAGATACCTAAAGGATCAACAGCTCCTGGGGATTTGGGGTTGCTCTGGAAAACTCATTTGCACCACTGCT
GTGCCTTGGAATGCTAGTTGGAGTAATAAATCTCTGGAACAGATTTGGAATCACACGACCTGGATGGAGT
GGGACAGAGAAATTAACAATTACACAAGCTTAATACACTCCTTAATTGAAGAATCGCAAAACCAGCAAGA
AAAGAATGAACAAGAATTATTGGAATTAGATAAATGGGCAAGTTTGTGGAATTGGTTTAACATAACAAAT
TGGCTGTGGTATATAAAATTATTCATAATGATAGTAGGAGGCTTGGTAGGTTTAAGAATAGTTTTTGCTG
TACTTTCTATAGTGAATAGAGTTAGGCAGGGATATTCACCATTATCGTTTCAGACCCACCTCCCAACCCC
GAGGGGACCCGACAGGCCCGAAGGAATAGAAGAAGAAGGTGGAGAGAGAGACAGAGACAGATCCATTCGA
TTAGTGAACGGATCGGCACTGCGTGCGCCAATTCTGCAGACAAATGGCAGTATTCATCCACAATTTTAAA
AGAAAAGGGGGGATTGGGGGGTACAGTGCAGGGGAAAGAATAGTAGACATAATAGCAACAGACATACAAA
CTAAAGAATTACAAAAACAAATTACAAAAATTCAAAATTTTCGGGTTTATTACAGGGACAGCAGAGATCC
AGTTTGGTTAGTACCGGGCCCGCTCTAGAGGTGCAGTGAAACCCGTCCTGTGTGGTCCAGGCCTGTGTCA
TGGAACACTGTCCTCCAGACTTCTGGGTCACTCTCCCCTTAATGCCCAATTACATACAACCCGAGCCCCA
GCCTGCTGGGACCACACAGCACTCCCGTGATCTGGGGCCCTGTGGCTTCCTCTTTCTCTGACCACTACTC
AGGGCTCTTGGCACTTATGCTCCAGGCTGCTTGTCACACTTCCCTTGCTGCTGTAACTCGGAGCTACCCA
CTGTATGGACTGGAAACCAAGCAGTAGGGGGTGGGCATCACCCCTGCGCCCACAATTCCTGAGCCAGGTA
TCCAGGCCTGAGATAGGGGGCCCTACCTGGGGATTTGAGAAAGTAGATCTAGACCGGGTCTCGAGGCGTG
GGCGGGATGCATACAGGAAGTCCATATATGGCAGGTGACGTCACCGAGCTTGGCACTGTGCCAGAGGAAG
GGGATTTCCCCTAATATGTGGGGGAGTCTCGAGTTAACTTGTTTATTGCAGCTTATAATGGTTACAAATA
AAGCAATAGCATCACAAATTTCACAAATAAAGCATTTTTTTCACTGCATTCTAGTTGTGGTTTGTCCAAA
CTCATCAATGTATCTTATCATGTCTGGATCCAAGCTCAGATCTCGAGATCTGCAAGGATGAGTCAAGCTG
CGGGTGATCCAGATCTGCAAGGATGAGTCAAGCTGCGGGTGATCCAGATCTGCAAGGATGAGTCAAGCTG
CGGGTGATCCAGATCTGGGCCCGGATCCTGCAGGGGGTCGAGATCTGCAAGGATGAGTCAAGCTGCGGGT
GATCCAGATCTGCAAGGATGAGTCAAGCTGCGGGTGATCCAGATCTGCAAGGATGAGTCAAGCTGCGGGT
GATCCAGATCTGGGCCCGGATCCTGCAGGGGGTCGACAAGCTTCGCGAGGTCACCGCGGCCCCGGAGCGC
CTGGGACACTCGACCGGCAGCCGCGGGTGATGCGCGAGTGAGTCCCTCAGCGAAGCGCGGAAGAGAGAAC
GAAGAGGCGCCTTCCACTTCCTCTCGCTCTAACGCCGGCACCCGCCCCGCGCGTCCCTCGCCCCCGCTGC
CCCGCCCCCTGCAGGGCGTGGCCACGGCCCGAGGGGCGGGGAAACACCCATATTTGGCCTTATATGGGCA
GCCGCGTCACGGACGGCACTCATTCACATAAAACGCTGCGCGGCCGGCGGAATCCCCGGCTTCTAGGGCG
GCGAGCGGCCGGGCTGGCTATCGAGCGAGCGGGGCGGGAACGCGGAGTTGCGCCGCCGCTCGGGCGCCGG
GCTCCGTCGCGGCCGCAGCCCCGCGGGTCGCCCTCCCGTGCCTCGCCCGCGGACACCCTGGCCGTGGACA
CCATGGAAGACGCCAAAAACATAAAGAAAGGCCCGGCGCCATTCTATCCGCTGGAAGATGGAACCGCTGG
AGAGCAACTGCATAAGGCTATGAAGAGATACGCCCTGGTTCCTGGAACAATTGCTTTTACAGATGCACAT
ATCGAGGTGGACATCACTTACGCTGAGTACTTCGAAATGTCCGTTCGGTTGGCAGAAGCTATGAAACGAT
ATGGGCTGAATACAAATCACAGAATCGTCGTATGCAGTGAAAACTCTCTTCAATTCTTTATGCCGGTGTT
GGGCGCGTTATTTATCGGAGTTGCAGTTGCGCCCGCGAACGACATTTATAATGAACGTGAATTGCTCAAC
AGTATGGGCATTTCGCAGCCTACCGTGGTGTTCGTTTCCAAAAAGGGGTTGCAAAAAATTTTGAACGTGC
AAAAAAAGCTCCCAATCATCCAAAAAATTATTATCATGGATTCTAAAACGGATTACCAGGGATTTCAGTC
GATGTACACGTTCGTCACATCTCATCTACCTCCCGGTTTTAATGAATACGATTTTGTGCCAGAGTCCTTC
GATAGGGACAAGACAATTGCACTGATCATGAACTCCTCTGGATCTACTGGTCTGCCTAAAGGTGTCGCTC
TGCCTCATAGAACTGCCTGCGTGAGATTCTCGCATGCCAGAGATCCTATTTTTGGCAATCAAATCATTCC
GGATACTGCGATTTTAAGTGTTGTTCCATTCCATCACGGTTTTGGAATGTTTACTACACTCGGATATTTG
ATATGTGGATTTCGAGTCGTCTTAATGTATAGATTTGAAGAAGAGCTGTTTCTGAGGAGCCTTCAGGATT
ACAAGATTCAAAGTGCGCTGCTGGTGCCAACCCTATTCTCCTTCTTCGCCAAAAGCACTCTGATTGACAA
ATACGATTTATCTAATTTACACGAAATTGCTTCTGGTGGCGCTCCCCTCTCTAAGGAAGTCGGGGAAGCG
GTTGCCAAGAGGTTCCATCTGCCAGGTATCAGGCAAGGATATGGGCTCACTGAGACTACATCAGCTATTC
TGATTACACCCGAGGGGGATGATAAACCGGGCGCGGTCGGTAAAGTTGTTCCATTTTTTGAAGCGAAGGT
TGTGGATCTGGATACCGGGAAAACGCTGGGCGTTAATCAAAGAGGCGAACTGTGTGTGAGAGGTCCTATG
ATTATGTCCGGTTATGTAAACAATCCGGAAGCGACCAACGCCTTGATTGACAAGGATGGATGGCTACATT
CTGGAGACATAGCTTACTGGGACGAAGACGAACACTTCTTCATCGTTGACCGCCTGAAGTCTCTGATTAA
GTACAAAGGCTATCAGGTGGCTCCCGCTGAATTGGAATCCATCTTGCTCCAACACCCCAACATCTTCGAC
GCAGGTGTCGCAGGTCTTCCCGACGATGACGCCGGTGAACTTCCCGCCGCCGTTGTTGTTTTGGAGCACG
GAAAGACGATGACGGAAAAAGAGATCGTGGATTACGTCGCCAGTCAAGTAACAACCGCGAAAAAGTTGCG
CGGAGGAGTTGTGTTTGTGGACGAAGTACCGAAAGGTCTTACCGGAAAACTCGACGCAAGAAAAATCAGA
GAGATCCTCATAAAGGCCAAGAAGGGCGGAAAGATCGCCGTGTAATTCTAGGGCGGCCGCTACGTAAATT
CCGCCCCCCCCCCCCCTCTCCCTCCCCCCCCCCTAACGTTACTGGCCGAAGCCGCTTGGAATAAGGCCGG
TGTGCGTTTGTCTATATGTTATTTTCCACCATATTGCCGTCTTTTGGCAATGTGAGGGCCCGGAAACCTG
GCCCTGTCTTCTTGACGAGCATTCCTAGGGGTCTTTCCCCTCTCGCCAAAGGAATGCAAGGTCTGTTGAA
TGTCGTGAAGGAAGCAGTTCCTCTGGAAGCTTCTTGAAGACAAACAACGTCTGTAGCGACCCTTTGCAGG
CAGCGGAACCCCCCACCTGGCGACAGGTGCCTCTGCGGCCAAAAGCCACGTGTATAAGATACACCTGCAA
AGGCGGCACAACCCCAGTGCCACGTTGTGAGTTGGATAGTTGTGGAAAGAGTCAAATGGCTCTCCTCAAG
CGTATTCAACAAGGGGCTGAAGGATGCCCAGAAGGTACCCCATTGTATGGGATCTGATCTGGGGCCTCGG
TGCACATGCTTTACATGTGTTTAGTCGAGGTTAAAAAAACGTCTAGGCCCCCCGAACCACGGGGACGTGG
TTTTCCTTTGAAAAACACGATGATAATATGGCCACAACCATGGTGAGCAAGGGCGAGGAGCTGTTCACCG
GGGTGGTGCCCATCCTGGTCGAGCTGGACGGCGACGTAAACGGCCACAAGTTCAGCGTGTCCGGCGAGGG
CGAGGGCGATGCCACCTACGGCAAGCTGACCCTGAAGTTCATCTGCACCACCGGCAAGCTGCCCGTGCCC
TGGCCCACCCTCGTGACCACCCTGACCTACGGCGTGCAGTGCTTCAGCCGCTACCCCGACCACATGAAGC
AGCACGACTTCTTCAAGTCCGCCATGCCCGAAGGCTACGTCCAGGAGCGCACCATCTTCTTCAAGGACGA
CGGCAACTACAAGACCCGCGCCGAGGTGAAGTTCGAGGGCGACACCCTGGTGAACCGCATCGAGCTGAAG
GGCATCGACTTCAAGGAGGACGGCAACATCCTGGGGCACAAGCTGGAGTACAACTACAACAGCCACAACG
TCTATATCATGGCCGACAAGCAGAAGAACGGCATCAAGGTGAACTTCAAGATCCGCCACAACATCGAGGA
CGGCAGCGTGCAGCTCGCCGACCACTACCAGCAGAACACCCCCATCGGCGACGGCCCCGTGCTGCTGCCC
GACAACCACTACCTGAGCACCCAGTCCGCCCTGAGCAAAGACCCCAACGAGAAGCGCGATCACATGGTCC
TGCTGGAGTTCGTGACCGCCGCCGGGATCACTCTCGGCATGGACGAGCTGTACAAGTAAAGCGGCCGGCC
GCCAGCACAGTGGTCGAAATTCGTCGAGGGACCTAATAACTTCGTATAGCATACATTATACGAAGTTATA
CATGTTTAAGGGTTCCGGTTCCACTAGGTACAATTCGATATCAAGCTTATCGATAATCAACCTCTGGATT
ACAAAATTTGTGAAAGATTGACTGGTATTCTTAACTATGTTGCTCCTTTTACGCTATGTGGATACGCTGC
TTTAATGCCTTTGTATCATGCTATTGCTTCCCGTATGGCTTTCATTTTCTCCTCCTTGTATAAATCCTGG
TTGCTGTCTCTTTATGAGGAGTTGTGGCCCGTTGTCAGGCAACGTGGCGTGGTGTGCACTGTGTTTGCTG
ACGCAACCCCCACTGGTTGGGGCATTGCCACCACCTGTCAGCTCCTTTCCGGGACTTTCGCTTTCCCCCT
CCCTATTGCCACGGCGGAACTCATCGCCGCCTGCCTTGCCCGCTGCTGGACAGGGGCTCGGCTGTTGGGC
ACTGACAATTCCGTGGTGTTGTCGGGGAAATCATCGTCCTTTCCTTGGCTGCTCGCCTGTGTTGCCACCT
GGATTCTGCGCGGGACGTCCTTCTGCTACGTCCCTTCGGCCCTCAATCCAGCGGACCTTCCTTCCCGCGG
CCTGCTGCCGGCTCTGCGGCCTCTTCCGCGTCTTCGCCTTCGCCCTCAGACGAGTCGGATCTCCCTTTGG
GCCGCCTCCCCGCATCGATACCGTCGACCTCGATCGAGACCTAGAAAAACATGGAGCAATCACAAGTAGC
AATACAGCAGCTACCAATGCTGATTGTGCCTGGCTAGAAGCACAAGAGGAGGAGGAGGTGGGTTTTCCAG
TCACACCTCAGGTACCTTTAAGACCAATGACTTACAAGGCAGCTGTAGATCTTAGCCACTTTTTAAAAGA
AAAGGGGGGACTGGAAGGGCTAATTCACTCCCAACGAAGACAAGATATCCTTGATCTGTGGATCTACCAC
ACACAAGGCTACTTCCCTGATTGGCAGAACTACACACCAGGGCCAGGGATCAGATATCCACTGACCTTTG
GATGGTGCTACAAGCTAGTACCAGTTGAGCAAGAGAAGGTAGAAGAAGCCAATGAAGGAGAGAACACCCG
CTTGTTACACCCTGTGAGCCTGCATGGGATGGATGACCCGGAGAGAGAAGTATTAGAGTGGAGGTTTGAC
AGCCGCCTAGCATTTCATCACATGGCCCGAGAGCTGCATCCGGACTGTACTGGGTCTCTCTGGTTAGACC
AGATCTGAGCCTGGGAGCTCTCTGGCTAACTAGGGAACCCACTGCTTAAGCCTCAATAAAGCTTGCCTTG
AGTGCTTCAAGTAGTGTGTGCCCGTCTGTTGTGTGACTCTGGTAACTAGAGATCCCTCAGACCCTTTTAG
TCAGTGTGGAAAATCTCTAGCAGCATGTGAGCAAAAGGCCAGCAAAAGGCCAGGAACCGTAAAAAGGCCG
CGTTGCTGGCGTTTTTCCATAGGCTCCGCCCCCCTGACGAGCATCACAAAAATCGACGCTCAAGTCAGAG
GTGGCGAAACCCGACAGGACTATAAAGATACCAGGCGTTTCCCCCTGGAAGCTCCCTCGTGCGCTCTCCT
GTTCCGACCCTGCCGCTTACCGGATACCTGTCCGCCTTTCTCCCTTCGGGAAGCGTGGCGCTTTCTCATA
GCTCACGCTGTAGGTATCTCAGTTCGGTGTAGGTCGTTCGCTCCAAGCTGGGCTGTGTGCACGAACCCCC
CGTTCAGCCCGACCGCTGCGCCTTATCCGGTAACTATCGTCTTGAGTCCAACCCGGTAAGACACGACTTA
TCGCCACTGGCAGCAGCCACTGGTAACAGGATTAGCAGAGCGAGGTATGTAGGCGGTGCTACAGAGTTCT
TGAAGTGGTGGCCTAACTACGGCTACACTAGAAGAACAGTATTTGGTATCTGCGCTCTGCTGAAGCCAGT
TACCTTCGGAAAAAGAGTTGGTAGCTCTTGATCCGGCAAACAAACCACCGCTGGTAGCGGTGGTTTTTTT
GTTTGCAAGCAGCAGATTACGCGCAGAAAAAAAGGATCTCAAGAAGATCCTTTGATCTTTTCTACGGGGT
CTGACGCTCAGTGGAACGAAAACTCACGTTAAGGGATTTTGGTCATGAGATTATCAAAAAGGATCTTCAC
CTAGATCCTTTTAAATTAAAAATGAAGTTTTAAATCAATCTAAAGTATATATGAGTAAACTTGGTCTGAC
AGTTACCAATGCTTAATCAGTGAGGCACCTATCTCAGCGATCTGTCTATTTCGTTCATCCATAGTTGCCT
GACTCCCCGTCGTGTAGATAACTACGATACGGGAGGGCTTACCATCTGGCCCCAGTGCTGCAATGATACC
GCGAGACCCACGCTCACCGGCTCCAGATTTATCAGCAATAAACCAGCCAGCCGGAAGGGCCGAGCGCAGA
AGTGGTCCTGCAACTTTATCCGCCTCCATCCAGTCTATTAATTGTTGCCGGGAAGCTAGAGTAAGTAGTT
CGCCAGTTAATAGTTTGCGCAACGTTGTTGCCATTGCTACAGGCATCGTGGTGTCACGCTCGTCGTTTGG
TATGGCTTCATTCAGCTCCGGTTCCCAACGATCAAGGCGAGTTACATGATCCCCCATGTTGTGCAAAAAA
GCGGTTAGCTCCTTCGGTCCTCCGATCGTTGTCAGAAGTAAGTTGGCCGCAGTGTTATCACTCATGGTTA
TGGCAGCACTGCATAATTCTCTTACTGTCATGCCATCCGTAAGATGCTTTTCTGTGACTGGTGAGTACTC
AACCAAGTCATTCTGAGAATAGTGTATGCGGCGACCGAGTTGCTCTTGCCCGGCGTCAATACGGGATAAT
ACCGCGCCACATAGCAGAACTTTAAAAGTGCTCATCATTGGAAAACGTTCTTCGGGGCGAAAACTCTCAA
GGATCTTACCGCTGTTGAGATCCAGTTCGATGTAACCCACTCGTGCACCCAACTGATCTTCAGCATCTTT
TACTTTCACCAGCGTTTCTGGGTGAGCAAAAACAGGAAGGCAAAATGCCGCAAAAAAGGGAATAAGGGCG
ACACGGAAATGTTGAATACTCATACTCTTCCTTTTTCAATATTATTGAAGCATTTATCAGGGTTATTGTC
TCATGAGCGGATACATATTTGAATGTATTTAGAAAAATAAACAAATAGGGGTTCCGCGCACATTTCCCCG
AAAAGTGCCACCTGAC
Features (pLannotate 1.2.2; 22 found; start..end, strand, type, name):
     31..83      -  misc_feature   bom (fragment): basis of mobility region from pBR322
    238..617     +  enhancer       CMV enhancer: human cytomegalovirus immediate early enhancer
    618..817     +  promoter       CMV promoter: human cytomegalovirus (CMV) immediate early promoter
    835..1015    +  LTR            5' LTR (truncated): truncated 5' long terminal repeat (LTR) from HIV-1
   1062..1187    +  misc_feature   HIV-1 Ψ: packaging signal of human immunodeficiency virus type 1
   1171..1509    +  CDS            HIV-1 gag (fragment): gag protein from human immunodeficiency virus 1; gag
   1684..1917    +  misc_feature   RRE: The Rev response element (RRE) of HIV-1 allows for Rev-dependent mRNA export from the nucleus to the cytoplasm.
   2294..2394    +  CDS            Rev (fragment): human immunodeficiency virus 1 (HIV-1) Rev protein; rev; enhances nuclear export of unspliced and incompletely spliced viral mRNAs
   2444..2561    +  misc_feature   cPPT/CTS: central polypurine tract and central termination sequence of HIV-1
   3116..3250    +  polyA_signal   SV40 poly(A) signal: SV40 polyadenylation signal
   3993..5645    +  CDS            luciferase: firefly luciferase; luc+; enhanced luc+ version of the luciferase gene
   5794..6256    +  misc_feature   IRES: internal ribosome entry site (IRES) of the encephalomyocarditis virus (EMCV)
   6270..6989    +  CDS            EGFP: the original enhanced GFP (Yang et al., 1996) mammalian codon-optimized
   7036..7069    +  protein_bind   loxP: Cre-mediated recombination occurs in the 8-bp core sequence (GCATACAT). Cre recombinase
   7102..7125    +  misc_feature   MCS (fragment): pBluescript multiple cloning site
   7125..7713    +  misc_feature   WPRE: woodchuck hepatitis virus posttranscriptional regulatory element
   7714..7733    +  misc_feature   MCS (fragment): pBluescript multiple cloning site
   7735..8235    +  CDS            nef (fragment): NEF_HV1LA - Experimental evidence at protein level: Swiss-Prot protein existence level 1. Extracellular Nef protein targets CD4(+) T-lymphocytes for apoptosis by interacting with CXCR4 surface receptors. From Human immunodeficiency virus type 1 group M subtype B (isolate Lai) (HIV-1).
   8242..8422    +  LTR            5' LTR (truncated): truncated 5' long terminal repeat (LTR) from HIV-1
   8484..9072    -  rep_origin     ori: high-copy-number ColE1/pMB1/pBR322/pUC origin of replication
   9243..10103   -  CDS            AmpR: β-lactamase; bla; confers resistance to ampicillin, carbenicillin, and related antibiotics
  10104..10208   -  promoter       AmpR promoter: bla
