[The description below was written by a language model from this plasmid's Addgene catalogue record and pLannotate feature annotations shown in this document.]
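Description:
LEGO-pDHS-ITDE-AP1x6-DUSP5 is a third-generation-style HIV-1 lentiviral luciferase reporter built on the LeGO-iG backbone, intended for stable delivery into mammalian cells, particularly myeloid and acute myeloid leukaemia cells. It is propagated in bacteria as a high-copy plasmid through a ColE1/pUC-type origin with ampicillin selection. A CMV enhancer/promoter fused to a truncated 5' LTR drives genomic RNA production in packaging cells. The viral framework also includes the Ψ packaging signal with a gag fragment, RRE, cPPT/CTS, WPRE and a truncated 3' LTR. A single loxP site is annotated downstream of the reporter cassette.

The original U6 and SFFV promoters of LeGO-iG were replaced by a signal-responsive reporter unit. According to the record, two copies of the SV40 polyadenylation signal sit upstream of the regulatory region to block read-through transcription from the backbone, although the feature table annotates only one. The regulatory elements themselves are not annotated but are described by the depositor:

- A 274 bp chromatin priming element (pDHS) from upstream of the human IL3 gene carries RUNX1 and ETS1 sites and is meant to maintain open chromatin and limit silencing.
- A putative synthetic FLT3-ITD-inducible enhancer combines EGR1, ETS, SRF, CREB, NF1, NF-kB and WT1 sites.
- Six MMP3-derived AP-1 sites respond to RAS/MAPK signalling.
- The full-length human DUSP5 CG-island promoter is reported to be highly active in most AML samples but not in normal myeloid stem cells.

These elements drive the Luc+ firefly luciferase gene, which is followed by an EMCV IRES and EGFP. In principle this allows transduced cells to be tracked by fluorescence alongside the luciferase readout. The vector serves to report receptor- and oncogene-driven kinase signalling to AP-1 and associated factors.
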