Addgene plasmid #217419: LEGO-pDHS-ITDE-AP1x6-DUSP5
Purpose: Luciferase expression vector with an oncogene-inducible enhancer, 6 AP-1 sites, the full length DUSP5 promoter, and a chromatin priming element. Alias: LEGO-DUSP5p-AP-1x6-ITDe
Depositing lab: Peter Cockerill. Publication: Development of receptor and oncogene-responsive luciferase reporter vectors that are activated via kinase signaling to AP-1. Coleman DJL, Ames L, Aain H, Gamble J, Koscielniak K, Zhang Z, Lau C, Joyce A, Cockerill PN. Exp Hematol. 2026 Sep;161:105491. doi: 10.1016/j.exphem.2026.105491. Epub 2026 Aug 13. PubMed 42595074.
Backbone
  Vector backbone: LeGO-iG
  Backbone manufacturer: Boris Fehse (Addgene #27358)
  Vector type: Mammalian Expression, Lentiviral, Luciferase
Growth in bacteria
  Bacterial resistance: Ampicillin, 100 μg/mL
  Growth temperature: 37°C
  Growth strain: NEB Stable
  Copy number: High Copy
Gene/Insert
  Gene/Insert name: Luciferase, GFP (alt names: human IL-3 gene chromatin priming element, SV40 PolyA sites, 6x AP-1 sites, human DUSP5 promoter, pGL3 LUC+, IRES-EGFP; putative synthetic FLT3-ITD inducible enhancer)
  Species: H. sapiens (human); Firefly
  Promoter: Human DUSP5 promoter
  Cloning method: Restriction Enzyme; 5′ cloning site unknown (unknown if destroyed); 3′ cloning site unknown (unknown if destroyed)
  Sequencing primers: 5′ n/a
Terms and licenses: Academic/Nonprofit Terms; Industry Terms: Not Available to Industry
Depositor comments: This expression vector contains a synthetic enhancer that was designed as an array of transcription factor binding sites predicted to be highly active in acute myeloid leukaemia cells carrying activating mutations in the receptor FLT3 (Assi et al., 2019). This putative enhancer was generated as an oligonucleotide duplex containing binding sites for EGR1, ETS, SRF, CREB, NF1, NF-kB and WT1, inserted into LEGO-pDHS-AP1x6-DUSP5. The closely linked ETS, SRF, and CREB sites are derived from a Serum Response Element in the FOS promoter which is induced by MAPK. LEGO-pDHS-AP1x6-DUSP5 is an inducible lentiviral luciferase expression vector that can has 6 RAS/MAPK-inducible AP-1 sites driving transcription from the human DUSP5 promoter, which is highly active in most acute myeloid leukaemia samples but not in normal myeloid stem cells (Assi et al, 2019). This is a CG island promoter containing Sp1, SRF, ETS and NF-kB sites, and is likely to be activated by signalling downstream of FLT3-ITD mutations (Assi et al, 2019). This vector also contains a myeloid cell chromatin priming element from the human IL3 gene that can potentially diminish chromatin silencing effects by maintaining open chromatin. LEGO-pDHS-AP1x6-DUSP5 was constructed from LEGO-pDHS-AP1x6-GM55 by replacing the minimal human CSF2 promoter with the full-length human DUSP5 promoter. The pDHS was added by inserting into the XbaI site a 274 bp PCR-generated fragment of a DNA segment located 10 kb upstream of the human IL3 gene that maintains open chromatin in myeloid cells. LEGO-AP1x6-GM55 was previously constructed from LeGO-iG (Weber et al, 2008) (Addgene #27358) by replacing a NotI/XbaI fragment containing the U6 and SFFV promoters with a fragment from the plasmid pAP1-3 (Addgene #71258) that has 3 copies of the MMP3 gene AP-1 site in front of human CSF2 -55 to +28 minimal promoter driving expression of the Luc+ firefly luciferase gene originating from the plasmid pGL3 (Promega), and then duplicating the array of 3 AP-1 sites. The luciferase gene is linked to an IRES that in principle supports co-expression of luciferase and EGFP. The insert has 2 copies of the SV40 transcription termination/polyadenylation signal upstream of the multiple cloning site, which blocks background read-through transcription originating in the vector backbone, which itself can be substantial (Bert et al, 2000). The inserted luciferase gene and SV40 polyA site sequences originate from the plasmid pXPG (Bert et al, 2000) (Addgene #71248). The priming element (pDHS) encompasses RUNX1 and ETS1 binding sites and resembles sites that prime genes for rapid activation in T cells (Bevington et al, 2016)). References: Assi et al. Nat Genet. 2019; 51:151-162. PMID 30420649. Bert et al. Plasmid. 2000 Sep;44(2):173-82. PMID 10964627. Weber et al. Mol Ther. 2008 Apr. 16(4):698-706. PMID 18362927. Bevington et al. Bioessays 2016 Dec 27. doi: 10.1002/bies.201600184. PMID 28026028.
How to cite: LEGO-pDHS-ITDE-AP1x6-DUSP5 was a gift from Peter Cockerill (Addgene plasmid # 217419 ; http://n2t.net/addgene:217419 ; RRID:Addgene_217419)
